>Addgene plasmid #239922 | LLP1000 | addgene full sequence | sequence record 486309 | Addgene NGS Result
GTGCCGAGGCACGAACCCAGTGGACATAAGCCTGTTCGGTTCGTAAGCTGTAATGCAAGTAGCGTATGCG
CTCACGCAACTGGTCCAGAACCTTGACCGAACGCAGCGGTGGTAACGGCGCAGTGGCGGTTTTCATGGCT
TGTTATGACTGTTTTTTTGGGGTACAGTCTATGCCTCGGGCATCCAAGCAGCAAGCGCGTTACGCCGTGG
GTCGATGTTTGATGTTATGGAGCAGCAACGATGTTACGCAGCAGGGCAGTCGCCCTAAAACAAAGTTAAA
CATCATGGGGGAAGCGGTGATCGCCGAAGTATCGACTCAACTATCAGAGGTAGTTGGCGTCATCGAGCGC
CATCTCGAACCGACGTTGCTGGCCGTACATTTGTACGGCTCCGCAGTGGATGGCGGCCTGAAGCCACACA
GCGATATTGATTTGCTGGTTACGGTGACCGTAAGGCTTGATGAAACAACGCGGCGAGCTTTGATCAACGA
CCTTTTGGAAACTTCGGCTTCCCCTGGAGAGAGCGAGATTCTCCGCGCTGTAGAAGTCACCATTGTTGTG
CACGACGACATCATTCCGTGGCGTTATCCAGCTAAGCGCGAACTGCAATTTGGAGAATGGCAGCGCAATG
ACATTCTTGCAGGTATCTTCGAGCCAGCCACGATCGACATTGATCTGGCTATCTTGCTGACAAAAGCAAG
AGAACATAGCGTTGCCTTGGTAGGTCCAGCGGCGGAGGAACTCTTTGATCCGGTTCCTGAACAGGATCTA
TTTGAGGCGCTAAATGAAACCTTAACGCTATGGAACTCGCCGCCCGACTGGGCTGGCGATGAGCGAAATG
TAGTGCTTACGTTGTCCCGCATTTGGTACAGCGCAGTAACCGGCAAAATCGCGCCGAAGGATGTCGCTGC
CGACTGGGCAATGGAGCGCCTGCCGGCCCAGTATCAGCCCGTCATACTTGAAGCTAGACAGGCTTATCTT
GGACAAGAAGAAGATCGCTTGGCCTCGCGCGCAGATCAGTTGGAAGAATTTGTCCATTACGTGAAAGGCG
AGATCACCAAGGTAGTCGGCAAATAATGTCTAGCTAGAAATTCGTTCAAGCCGACGCCGCTTCGCGGCGC
GGCTTAACTCAAGCGTTAGATGCACTAAGCACATAATTGCTCACAGCCAAACTATCAGGTCAAGTCTGCT
TTTATTATTTTTAAGCGTGCATAATAAGCCCTACACAAATTGGGAGATATATCATGCTGTCAGACCAAGT
TTACTCATATATACTTTAGATTGATTTAAAACTTCATTTTTAATTTAAAAGGATCTAGGTGAAGATCCTT
TTTGATAATCTCATGACCAAAATCCCTTAACGTGAGTTTTCGTTCCACTGAGCGTCAGACCCCGTAGAAA
AGATCAAAGGATCTTCTTGAGATCCTTTTTTTCTGCGCGTAATCTGCTGCTTGCAAACAAAAAAACCACC
GCTACCAGCGGTGGTTTGTTTGCCGGATCAAGAGCTACCAACTCTTTTTCCGAAGGTAACTGGCTTCAGC
AGAGCGCAGATACCAAATACTGTTCTTCTAGTGTAGCCGTAGTTAGGCCACCACTTCAAGAACTCTGTAG
CACCGCCTACATACCTCGCTCTGCTAATCCTGTTACCAGTGGCTGCTGCCAGTGGCGATAAGTCGTGTCT
TACCGGGTTGGACTCAAGACGATAGTTACCGGATAAGGCGCAGCGGTCGGGCTGAACGGGGGGTTCGTGC
ACACAGCCCAGCTTGGAGCGAACGACCTACACCGAACTGAGATACCTACAGCGTGAGCTATGAGAAAGCG
CCACGCTTCCCGAAGGGAGAAAGGCGGACAGGTATCCGGTAAGCGGCAGGGTCGGAACAGGAGAGCGCAC
GAGGGAGCTTCCAGGGGGAAACGCCTGGTATCTTTATAGTCCTGTCGGGTTTCGCCACCTCTGACTTGAG
CGTCGATTTTTGTGATGCTCGTCAGGGGGGCGGAGCCTATGGAAAAACGCCAGCAACGCGGCCTTTTTAC
GGTTCCTGCACTCTGTGGTCTCATACTGTTCACTGCCGTATAGGCAGGTGACATAAACATTCGACTCGTT
TTAGAGCTAGAAATAGCAAGTTAAAATAAGGCTAGTCCGTTATCAACTTGAAAAAGTGGCACCGAGTCGG
TGCGTTCACTGCCGTATAGGCAGGCTTCGAGACCACGAA
Features (pLannotate 1.2.2; 5 found; start..end, strand, type, name):
     23..46      +  promoter       Pc promoter (fragment): intI1 (promoter lies within the coding sequence); class 1 integron promoter
    222..278     +  CDS            GmR (fragment): gentamycin acetyltransferase; aacC1; confers resistance to gentamycin
    289..1076    +  CDS            SmR (fragment): aminoglycoside adenylyltransferase (Murphy, 1985); aadA; confers resistance to spectinomycin and streptomycin
   1417..2005    +  rep_origin     ori: high-copy-number ColE1/pMB1/pBR322/pUC origin of replication
   2098..2173    +  misc_RNA       gRNA scaffold: guide RNA scaffold for the Streptococcus pyogenes CRISPR/Cas9 system
