[The description below was written by a language model from this plasmid's Addgene catalogue record and pLannotate feature annotations shown in this document.]
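Description:
LLP1000 is a small (about 2.2 kb) Level-0 Golden Gate part plasmid built on the pAGM9121 backbone, a synthetic-biology vector used to hold standardised parts for hierarchical modular assembly. It is propagated in E. coli at high copy from a ColE1/pUC-type origin of replication and selected with spectinomycin. Resistance comes from the aadA aminoglycoside adenylyltransferase gene (annotated SmR), which is preceded by a fragment of the class 1 integron Pc promoter and a short remnant of a gentamicin acetyltransferase gene. These upstream pieces are carry-overs from the integron-derived resistance cassette and not functional payload.

The insert is a synthetic single guide RNA. The only payload feature annotated is the Streptococcus pyogenes Cas9 guide RNA scaffold, the structured portion of the sgRNA that is bound by Cas9 or its nuclease-dead derivatives. The spacer sequence is listed as unspecified in the record, and no promoter or terminator for sgRNA expression is annotated, which fits a Level-0 part that gains its regulatory elements when it is assembled into a higher-level transcription unit.

According to the record, this sgRNA is designed to be compatible with two synthetic promoters, TCTP-SynPro-08 and CaMV 35S-SynPro-04, which suggests that it directs a CRISPR effector to target sites engineered into those promoters. The associated work concerns CRISPR interference-based gene circuits for controlling gene expression in plants, so the part is presumably used as a building block for repressor modules in such circuits. The flanking cloning sites are not stated in the record.
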