Addgene plasmid #239922: LLP1000
Purpose: sgRNA compatible with TCTP-SynPro-08 and CaMV 35S-SynPro-04 as Level-0 part (Golden Gate cloning)
Depositing lab: Ryan Lister. Depositing organization: University of Western Australia. Publication: CRISPRi-based circuits to control gene expression in plants. Khan MA, Herring G, Zhu JY, Oliva M, Fourie E, Johnston B, Zhang Z, Potter J, Pineda L, Pflueger J, Swain T, Pflueger C, Lloyd JPB, Secco D, Small I, Kidd BN, Lister R. Nat Biotechnol. 2025 Mar;43(3):416-430. doi: 10.1038/s41587-024-02236-w. Epub 2024 May 20. PubMed 38769424.
Backbone
  Vector backbone: pAGM9121
  Vector type: Synthetic Biology
Growth in bacteria
  Bacterial resistance: Spectinomycin, 50 μg/mL
  Growth temperature: 30°C
  Growth strain: DH5alpha
  Copy number: High Copy
Gene/Insert
  Gene/Insert name: sgRNA
  gRNA/shRNA sequence: Unspecified
  Species: Synthetic
  Mutation: N/A
  Cloning method: Restriction Enzyme; 5′ cloning site Unknown (unknown if destroyed)
Terms and licenses: Academic/Nonprofit Terms; Industry Terms: Not Available to Industry
How to cite: LLP1000 was a gift from Ryan Lister (Addgene plasmid # 239922 ; http://n2t.net/addgene:239922 ; RRID:Addgene_239922)
